Addgene plasmid #147367: pnEA-NpH-HsNot7_9-260_R
Purpose: Bacterial Expression of HsNot7_9-260
Depositing lab: Elisa Izaurralde. Depositing organization: Max Planck Institute for Developmental Biology. Publication: The structural basis for the interaction between the CAF1 nuclease and the NOT1 scaffold of the human CCR4-NOT deadenylase complex. Petit AP, Wohlbold L, Bawankar P, Huntzinger E, Schmidt S, Izaurralde E, Weichenrieder O. Nucleic Acids Res. 2012 Nov;40(21):11058-72. doi: 10.1093/nar/gks883. Epub 2012 Sep 12. PubMed 22977175.
Backbone
  Vector backbone: Unknown
  Vector type: Bacterial Expression
Growth in bacteria
  Bacterial resistance: Ampicillin, 100 μg/mL
  Growth temperature: 37°C
  Growth strain: DH5alpha
  Copy number: Low Copy
Gene/Insert
  Gene/Insert name: HsNot7_9-260 (alt name: CAF1)
  Species: H. sapiens (human)
  Entrez Gene: CNOT7 (a.k.a. CAF-1, CAF1, Caf1a, hCAF-1)
  Cloning method: Unknown
Terms and licenses: Academic/Nonprofit Terms; Industry Terms: Not Available to Industry
Depositor comments: Sequence extracted from NCBI:NM_013354.5 Plasmids from this collection were made available to the research community and donated after the lab closed. Please note that the sequence provided by the depositing laboratory may be theoretical/predicted or based on Sanger sequencing results. There may be discrepancies between sequencing results obtained by Addgene and the depositor sequence. If an Addgene verified sequence is not available, please contact before placing your order to request that our lab fully sequence the plasmid.
How to cite: pnEA-NpH-HsNot7_9-260_R was a gift from Elisa Izaurralde (Addgene plasmid # 147367 ; http://n2t.net/addgene:147367 ; RRID:Addgene_147367)
