[The description below was written by a language model from this plasmid's Addgene catalogue record and pLannotate feature annotations shown in this document.]
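Description:
pnEA-NpH-HsNot7_9-260_R is a 6.5 kb bacterial expression plasmid for producing a truncated form of human CNOT7 (also called CAF1), covering residues 9–260, in E. coli. The catalogue lists the backbone as unknown. The annotated features point to a pET-like layout on a pBR322-derived frame: a ColE1/pMB1-type origin accompanied by the bom region and the rop gene, which matches the recorded low copy number. Remnants of the tetracycline resistance gene and its promoter flank the expression cassette but are only fragments. Selection is by ampicillin through the β-lactamase gene and its own promoter.

The expression cassette consists of a T7 promoter followed immediately by a lac operator, the efficient T7 gene 10 ribosome binding site, the coding region and a T7 terminator. A plasmid-borne lacI gene supplies repressor, so transcription depends on a host providing T7 RNA polymerase and is induced with IPTG. Upstream of the CNOT7 fragment, a short match to a composite His/TEV-type tag is annotated. This suggests a small N-terminal affinity tag, probably polyhistidine, although the record does not define the tag or any protease cleavage site explicitly. A short hit to a T7 gene 10-derived sequence lies between the insert and the terminator and is likely residual vector sequence rather than a functional fusion.

CNOT7 is a 3'–5' poly(A) exoribonuclease and a catalytic subunit of the CCR4-NOT deadenylase complex. The construct comes from structural work on the CAF1–NOT1 interaction, so it is suited to recombinant protein production for purification, structural and biochemical studies. The depositor sequence may be theoretical rather than fully verified.
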