Features (pLannotate 1.2.2; 20 found; start..end, strand, type, name):
    104..208     +  promoter       AmpR promoter: bla
    209..1069    +  CDS            AmpR: β-lactamase; bla; confers resistance to ampicillin, carbenicillin, and related antibiotics
   1240..1828    +  rep_origin     ori: high-copy-number ColE1/pMB1/pBR322/pUC origin of replication
   2014..2156    -  misc_feature   bom: basis of mobility region from pBR322
   2258..2449    -  CDS            rop: Rop protein, which maintains plasmids at low copy number; rop
   2466..2846    +  CDS            YPB1_ECOLX: Protein predicted: Swiss-Prot protein existence level 4. From Escherichia coli.
   3088..3712    -  CDS            TcR (fragment): tetracycline efflux protein; tet; confers resistance to tetracycline
   3727..3748    -  protein_bind   CAP binding site: CAP binding activates transcription in the presence of cAMP. E. coli catabolite activator protein
   3761..4843    -  CDS            lacI: lac repressor; lacI; The lac repressor binds to the lac operator to inhibit transcription in E. coli. This inhibition can be relieved by adding lactose or isopropyl-β-D-thiogalactopyranoside (IPTG).
   4844..4921    -  promoter       lacI promoter: lacI
   4929..5208    -  CDS            TcR (fragment): tetracycline efflux protein; tet; confers resistance to tetracycline
   5230..5248    +  promoter       T7 promoter: promoter for bacteriophage T7 RNA polymerase
   5249..5273    +  protein_bind   lac operator: The lac repressor binds to the lac operator to inhibit transcription in E. coli. This inhibition can be relieved by adding lactose or isopropyl-β-D-thiogalactopyranoside (IPTG). lac repressor encoded by lacI
   5288..5310    +  RBS            RBS: efficient ribosome binding site from bacteriophage T7 gene 10 (Olins and Rangwala, 1989)
   5329..5345    +  CDS            capTEV™ (fragment): composite tag for in vivo biotinylation, TEV protease cleavage, and 6xHis tagging
   5404..6159    +  CDS            CNOT7 (fragment): CNOT7_HUMAN - Also known as CAF1. Experimental evidence at protein level: Swiss-Prot protein existence level 1. Has 3'-5' poly(A) exoribonuclease activity for synthetic poly(A) RNA substrate. Its function seems to be partially redundant with that of CNOT8. Catalytic component of the CCR4-NOT complex which is one of the major cellular mRNA deadenylases and is linked to various cellular processes including bulk mRNA degradation, miRNA-mediated repression, translational repression during translational initiation and general transcription regulation. During miRNA-mediated repression the complex se
   6200..6249    +  CDS            SET1 (fragment): solubility-enhancement tag derived from T7 phage gene 10B
   6257..6304    +  terminator     T7 terminator: transcription terminator for bacteriophage T7 RNA polymerase
   6327..6431    -  CDS            TcR (fragment): tetracycline efflux protein; tet; confers resistance to tetracycline
   6479..6507    -  promoter       tet promoter: E. coli promoter for tetracycline efflux protein gene
>Addgene plasmid #147367 | pnEA-NpH-HsNot7_9-260_R | depositor full sequence | sequence record 289814 | Full Sequence
TTCTTGAAGACGAAAGGGCCTCGTGATACGCCTATTTTTATAGGTTAATGTCATGATAATAATGGTTTCT
TAGACGTCAGGTGGCACTTTTCGGGGAAATGTGCGCGGAACCCCTATTTGTTTATTTTTCTAAATACATT
CAAATATGTATCCGCTCATGAGACAATAACCCTGATAAATGCTTCAATAATATTGAAAAAGGAAGAGTAT
GAGTATTCAACATTTCCGTGTCGCCCTTATTCCCTTTTTTGCGGCATTTTGCCTTCCTGTTTTTGCTCAC
CCAGAAACGCTGGTGAAAGTAAAAGATGCTGAAGATCAGTTGGGTGCACGAGTGGGTTACATCGAACTGG
ATCTCAACAGCGGTAAGATCCTTGAGAGTTTTCGCCCCGAAGAACGTTTTCCAATGATGAGCACTTTTAA
AGTTCTGCTATGTGGCGCGGTATTATCCCGTGTTGACGCCGGGCAAGAGCAACTCGGTCGCCGCATACAC
TATTCTCAGAATGACTTGGTTGAGTACTCACCAGTCACAGAAAAGCATCTTACGGATGGCATGACAGTAA
GAGAATTATGCAGTGCTGCCATAACCATGAGTGATAACACTGCGGCCAACTTACTTCTGACAACGATCGG
AGGACCGAAGGAGCTAACCGCTTTTTTGCACAACATGGGGGATCATGTAACTCGCCTTGATCGTTGGGAA
CCGGAGCTGAATGAAGCCATACCAAACGACGAGCGTGACACCACGATGCCTGCAGCAATGGCAACAACGT
TGCGCAAACTATTAACTGGCGAACTACTTACTCTAGCTTCCCGGCAACAATTAATAGACTGGATGGAGGC
GGATAAAGTTGCAGGACCACTTCTGCGCTCGGCCCTTCCGGCTGGCTGGTTTATTGCTGATAAATCTGGA
GCCGGTGAGCGTGGGTCTCGCGGTATCATTGCAGCACTGGGGCCAGATGGTAAGCCCTCCCGTATCGTAG
TTATCTACACGACGGGGAGTCAGGCAACTATGGATGAACGAAATAGACAGATCGCTGAGATAGGTGCCTC
ACTGATTAAGCATTGGTAACTGTCAGACCAAGTTTACTCATATATACTTTAGATTGATTTAAAACTTCAT
TTTTAATTTAAAAGGATCTAGGTGAAGATCCTTTTTGATAATCTCATGACCAAAATCCCTTAACGTGAGT
TTTCGTTCCACTGAGCGTCAGACCCCGTAGAAAAGATCAAAGGATCTTCTTGAGATCCTTTTTTTCTGCG
CGTAATCTGCTGCTTGCAAACAAAAAAACCACCGCTACCAGCGGTGGTTTGTTTGCCGGATCAAGAGCTA
CCAACTCTTTTTCCGAAGGTAACTGGCTTCAGCAGAGCGCAGATACCAAATACTGTCCTTCTAGTGTAGC
CGTAGTTAGGCCACCACTTCAAGAACTCTGTAGCACCGCCTACATACCTCGCTCTGCTAATCCTGTTACC
AGTGGCTGCTGCCAGTGGCGATAAGTCGTGTCTTACCGGGTTGGACTCAAGACGATAGTTACCGGATAAG
GCGCAGCGGTCGGGCTGAACGGGGGGTTCGTGCACACAGCCCAGCTTGGAGCGAACGACCTACACCGAAC
TGAGATACCTACAGCGTGAGCTATGAGAAAGCGCCACGCTTCCCGAAGGGAGAAAGGCGGACAGGTATCC
GGTAAGCGGCAGGGTCGGAACAGGAGAGCGCACGAGGGAGCTTCCAGGGGGAAACGCCTGGTATCTTTAT
AGTCCTGTCGGGTTTCGCCACCTCTGACTTGAGCGTCGATTTTTGTGATGCTCGTCAGGGGGGCGGAGCC
TATGGAAAAACGCCAGCAACGCGGCCTTTTTACGGTTCCTGGCCTTTTGCTGGCCTTTTGCTCACATGTT
CTTTCCTGCGTTATCCCCTGATTCTGTGGATAACCGTATTACCGCCTTTGAGTGAGCTGATACCGCTCGC
CGCAGCCGAACGACCGAGCGCAGCGAGTCAGTGAGCGAGGAAGCGGAAGAGCGCCTGATGCGGTATTTTC
TCCTTACGCATCTGTGCGGTATTTCACACCGCATATATGGTGCACTCTCAGTACAATCTGCTCTGATGCC
GCATAGTTAAGCCAGTATACACTCCGCTATCGCTACGTGACTGGGTCATGGCTGCGCCCCGACACCCGCC
AACACCCGCTGACGCGCCCTGACGGGCTTGTCTGCTCCCGGCATCCGCTTACAGACAAGCTGTGACCGTC
TCCGGGAGCTGCATGTGTCAGAGGTTTTCACCGTCATCACCGAAACGCGCGAGGCAGCTGCGGTAAAGCT
CATCAGCGTGGTCGTGAAGCGATTCACAGATGTCTGCCTGTTCATCCGCGTCCAGCTCGTTGAGTTTCTC
CAGAAGCGTTAATGTCTGGCTTCTGATAAAGCGGGCCATGTTAAGGGCGGTTTTTTCCTGTTTGGTCACT
GATGCCTCCGTGTAAGGGGGATTTCTGTTCATGGGGGTAATGATACCGATGAAACGAGAGAGGATGCTCA
CGATACGGGTTACTGATGATGAACATGCCCGGTTACTGGAACGTTGTGAGGGTAAACAACTGGCGGTATG
GATGCGGCGGGACCAGAGAAAAATCACTCAGGGTCAATGCCAGCGCTTCGTTAATACAGATGTAGGTGTT
CCACAGGGTAGCCAGCAGCATCCTGCGATGCAGATCCGGAACATAATGGTGCAGGGCGCTGACTTCCGCG
TTTCCAGACTTTACGAAACACGGAAACCGAAGACCATTCATGTTGTTGCTCAGGTCGCAGACGTTTTGCA
GCAGCAGTCGCTTCACGTTCGCTCGCGTATCGGTGATTCATTCTGCTAACCAGTAAGGCAACCCCGCCAG
CCTAGCCGGGTCCTCAACGACAGGAGCACGATCATGCGCACCCGTGGCCAGGACCCAACGCTGCCCGAGA
TGCGCCGCGTGCGGCTGCTGGAGATGGCGGACGCGATGGATATGTTCTGCCAAGGGTTGGTTTGCGCATT
CACAGTTCTCCGCAAGAATTGATTGGCTCCAATTCTTGGAGTGGTGAATCCGTTAGCGAGGTGCCGCCGG
CTTCCATTCAGGTCGAGGTGGCCCGGCTCCATGCACCGCGACGCAACGCGGGGAGGCAGACAAGGTATAG
GGCGGCGCCTACAATCCATGCCAACCCGTTCCATGTGCTCGCCGAGGCGGCATAAATCGCCGTGACGATC
AGCGGTCCAGTGATCGAAGTTAGGCTGGTAAGAGCCGCGAGCGATCCTTGAAGCTGTCCCTGATGGTCGT
CATCTACCTGCCTGGACAGCATGGCCTGCAACGCGGGCATCCCGATGCCGCCGGAAGCGAGAAGAATCAT
AATGGGGAAGGCCATCCAGCCTCGCGTCGCGAACGCCAGCAAGACGTAGCCCAGCGCGTCGGCCGCCATG
CCGGCGATAATGGCCTGCTTCTCGCCGAAACGTTTGGTGGCGGGACCAGTGACGAAGGCTTGAGCGAGGG
CGTGCAAGATTCCGAATACCGCAAGCGACAGGCCGATCATCGTCGCGCTCCAGCGAAAGCGGTCCTCGCC
GAAAATGACCCAGAGCGCTGCCGGCACCTGTCCTACGAGTTGCATGATAAAGAAGACAGTCATAAGTGCG
GCGACGATAGTCATGCCCCGCGCCCACCGGAAGGAGCTGACTGGGTTGAAGGCTCTCAAGGGCATCGGTC
GAGATCCCGGTGCCTAATGAGTGAGCTAACTTACATTAATTGCGTTGCGCTCACTGCCCGCTTTCCAGTC
GGGAAACCTGTCGTGCCAGCTGCATTAATGAATCGGCCAACGCGCGGGGAGAGGCGGTTTGCGTATTGGG
CGCCAGGGTGGTTTTTCTTTTCACCAGTGAGACGGGCAACAGCTGATTGCCCTTCACCGCCTGGCCCTGA
GAGAGTTGCAGCAAGCGGTCCACGCTGGTTTGCCCCAGCAGGCGAAAATCCTGTTTGATGGTGGTTAACG
GCGGGATATAACATGAGCTGTCTTCGGTATCGTCGTATCCCACTACCGAGATATCCGCACCAACGCGCAG
CCCGGACTCGGTAATGGCGCGCATTGCGCCCAGCGCCATCTGATCGTTGGCAACCAGCATCGCAGTGGGA
ACGATGCCCTCATTCAGCATTTGCATGGTTTGTTGAAAACCGGACATGGCACTCCAGTCGCCTTCCCGTT
CCGCTATCGGCTGAATTTGATTGCGAGTGAGATATTTATGCCAGCCAGCCAGACGCAGACGCGCCGAGAC
AGAACTTAATGGGCCCGCTAACAGCGCGATTTGCTGGTGACCCAATGCGACCAGATGCTCCACGCCCAGT
CGCGTACCGTCTTCATGGGAGAAAATAATACTGTTGATGGGTGTCTGGTCAGAGACATCAAGAAATAACG
CCGGAACATTAGTGCAGGCAGCTTCCACAGCAATGGCATCCTGGTCATCCAGCGGATAGTTAATGATCAG
CCCACTGACGCGTTGCGCGAGAAGATTGTGCACCGCCGCTTTACAGGCTTCGACGCCGCTTCGTTCTACC
ATCGACACCACCACGCTGGCACCCAGTTGATCGGCGCGAGATTTAATCGCCGCGACAATTTGCGACGGCG
CGTGCAGGGCCAGACTGGAGGTGGCAACGCCAATCAGCAACGACTGTTTGCCCGCCAGTTGTTGTGCCAC
GCGGTTGGGAATGTAATTCAGCTCCGCCATCGCCGCTTCCACTTTTTCCCGCGTTTTCGCAGAAACGTGG
CTGGCCTGGTTCACCACGCGGGAAACGGTCTGATAAGAGACACCGGCATACTCTGCGACATCGTATAACG
TTACTGGTTTCACATTCACCACCCTGAATTGACTCTCTTCCGGGCGCTATCATGCCATACCGCGAAAGGT
TTTGCGCCATTCGATGGTGTCCGGGATCTCGACGCTCTCCCTTATGCGACTCCTGCATTAGGAAGCAGCC
CAGTAGTAGGTTGAGGCCGTTGAGCACCGCCGCCGCAAGGAATGGTGCATGCAAGGAGATGGCGCCCAAC
AGTCCCCCGGCCACGGGGCCTGCCACCATACCCACGCCGAAACAAGCGCTCATGAGCCCGAAGTGGCGAG
CCCGATCTTCCCCATCGGTGATGTCGGCGATATAGGCGCCAGCAACCGCACCTGTGGCGCCGGTGATGCC
GGCCACGATGCGTCCGGCGTAGAGGATCGAGATCTCGATCCCGCGAAATTAATACGACTCACTATAGGGG
AATTGTGAGCGGATAACAATTCCCCACTAGTAATAATTTTGTTTAACTTTAAGAAGGAGATATACCATGG
GCAGCAGCCATCATCATCATCATCACAGCAGCGGTACCGGCAGCGGCCTGGAAGTTCTGTTCCAGGGGCC
CCATATGCTCGAGAGCCAAAGAATTTGTGAAGTTTGGGCTTGCAACTTGGATGAAGAGATGAAGAAAATT
CGTCAAGTTATCCGAAAATATAATTACGTTGCTATGGACACCGAGTTTCCAGGTGTGGTTGCAAGACCCA
TTGGAGAATTCAGGAGCAATGCTGACTATCAATACCAACTATTGCGGTGTAATGTAGACTTGTTAAAGAT
AATTCAGCTAGGACTGACATTTATGAATGAGCAAGGAGAATACCCTCCAGGAACTTCAACTTGGCAGTTT
AATTTTAAATTTAATTTGACGGAGGACATGTATGCCCAGGACTCTATAGAGCTACTAACAACATCTGGTA
TCCAGTTTAAAAAACATGAGGAGGAAGGAATTGAAACCCAGTACTTTGCAGAACTTCTTATGACTTCTGG
AGTGGTCCTCTGTGAAGGGGTCAAATGGTTGTCATTTCATAGCGGTTACGACTTTGGCTACTTAATCAAA
ATCCTAACCAACTCTAACTTGCCTGAAGAAGAACTTGACTTCTTTGAGATCCTTCGATTGTTTTTTCCTG
TCATTTATGATGTGAAGTACCTCATGAAGAGCTGCAAAAATCTCAAAGGTGGATTACAGGAGGTGGCAGA
ACAGTTAGAGCTGGAACGGATAGGACCACAACATCAGGCAGGATCTGATTCATTGCTCACAGGAATGGCC
TTTTTCAAAATGAGAGAAATGTTCTTTGAAGATCATATTGATGATGCCAAATATTGTGGTCATTTGTATT
AAGGATCCTAATAGTCTAGAGCTAGCCCTAGGAGATCCGGCTGCTAACAAAGCCCGAAAGGAAGCTGAGT
TGGCTGCTGCCACCGCTGAGCAATAACTAGCATAACCCCTTGGGGCCTCTAAACGGGTCTTGAGGGGTTT
TTTGCTGAAAGGAGGAACTATATCCGGATATCCCGCAAGAGGCCCGGCAGTACCGGCATAACCAAGCCTA
TGCCTACAGCATCCAGGGTGACGGTGCCGAGGATGACGATGAGCGCATTGTTAGATTTCATACACGGTGC
CTGACTGCGTTAGCAATTTAACTGTGATAAACTACCGCATTAAAGCTTATCGATGATAAGCTGTCAAACA
TGAGAA
